>Addgene plasmid #60749 | bfloGFPa1 | depositor partial sequence | sequence record 97693 | predicted ORF sequence
GGTTACGGAACGTTCCCCTCTAGAATATTTTGTTTAACTTTAAGAAGGAGATATACCATGGGCAGCAGCC
ATCATCATCATCATCACAGCAGCGGCCTGGTGCCGCGCGGCAGCCATCATATGCCTCTGCCCGCAACCCA
CGACATCCACCTTCACGGCTCCATCAACGGCCACGAGTTCGACATGGTGGGGGGAGGAAAAGGCGACCCG
AACGCCGGCTCGCTGGTGACCACAGCGAAATCCACCAAGGGTGCCCTGAAGTTCTCTCCCTACTTGATGA
TCCCCCACCTCGGGTACGGGTACTACCAGTACCTCCCCTACCCGGACGGACCCTCGCCTTTCCAGGTCTC
CATGTTGGAAGGATCGGGGTATGCAGTCTACCGCGTGTTCGACTTTGAAGACGGAGGCAAGCTGTCTACC
GAGTTTAAGTACTCCTACGAGGGTTCCCATATCAAGGCCGACATGAAGCTGATGGGAAGCGGTTTCCCTG
ACGACGGCCCAGTCATGACCAGCCAGATTGTCGACCAGGACGGCTGCGTGTCCAAGAAGACGTATCTTAA
CAACAACACCATCGTGGACAGCTTCGACTGGAGTTACAACCTGCAGAATGGGAAGCGCTACAGGGCCCGA
GTGTCGAGCCACTACATCTTCGACAAGCCCTTTTCAGCCGATCTCATGAAGAAGCAGCCGGTCTTCGTTT
ACCGCAAGTGCCACGTGAAGGCTACCAAGACCGAAGTCACCCTGGACGAGAGGGAGAAGGCGTTCTACGA
GCTGGCTCACCATCACCATCACCATTAGAAGCTTGCGGCCGCACTCGAGCACCACCACCACCACCACTGA
GATCCGGCTGCTAACAAAGCCCGAAAGGAAGCTGAGTTGGCTGCTGCCACCGCTGAGCAATAACTAGCAT
AACCCCTTGGGGCCTCTAAACGGGTCTTGAGGGGTTTTTTGCTGAAAGGAGGAACTATATCCGGATTGGC
GAATGGG
[124 nt withheld, positions 988-1111]
CGCCGGGTTTTCCCCGTAAAGCTCTAAATCGGGGGGTCCCTTTAAGGGTTCCGAGGTAAGGGCTTTACGG
GCCCCTCGACCCCCAAAAAACTTTGATTTAGGGGGAAGGGGTTCCCCGTAAGTGGGGCCATTCCCCC
