>Addgene plasmid #60749 | bfloGFPa1 | addgene partial sequence | sequence record 98625 | T7term 5'-GCTAGTTATTGCTCAGCGG-3'
TTTCGGGCTTTGTTAGCAGCCGGATCTCAGTGGTGGTGGTGGTGGTGCTCGAGTGCGGCCGCAAGCTTCT
AATGGTGATGGTGATGGTGAGCCAGCTCGTAGAACGCCTTCTCCCTCTCGTCCAGGGTGACTTCGGTCTT
GGTAGCCTTCACGTGGCACTTGCGGTAAACGAAGACCGGCTGCTTCTTCATGAGATCGGCTGAAAAGGGC
TTGTCGAAGATGTAGTGGCTCGACACTCGGGCCCTGTAGCGCTTCCCATTCTGCAGGTTGTAACTCCAGT
CGAAGCTGTCCACGATGGTGTTGTTGTTAAGATACGTCTTCTTGGACACGCAGCCGTCCTGGTCGACAAT
CTGGCTGGTCATGACTGGGCCGTCGTCAGGGAAACCGCTTCCCATCAGCTTCATGTCGGCCTTGATATGG
GAACCCTCGTAGGAGTACTTAAACTCGGTAGACAGCTTGCCTCCGTCTTCAAAGTCGAACACGCGGTAGA
CTGCATACCCCGATCCTTCCAACATGGAGACCTGGAAAGGCGAGGGTCCGTCCGGGTAGGGGAGGTACTG
GTAGTACCCGTACCCGAGGTGGGGGATCATCAAGTAGGGAGAGAACTTCAGGGCACCCTTGGTGGATTTC
GCTGTGGTCACCAGCGAGCCGGCGTTCGGGTCGCCTTTTCCTCCCCCCACCATGTCGAACTCGTGGCCGT
TGATGGAGCCGTGAAGGTGGATGTCGTGGGTTGCGGGCAGAGGCATATGATGGCT
