>Addgene plasmid #60749 | bfloGFPa1 | addgene partial sequence | sequence record 98628 | T7 5'-TAATACGACTCACTATAGGG-3'
ATTTTGTTTAACTTTAAGAAGGAGATATACCATGGGCAGCAGCCATCATCATCATCATCACAGCAGCGGC
CTGGTGCCGCGCGGCAGCCATCATATGCCTCTGCCCGCAACCCACGACATCCACCTTCACGGCTCCATCA
ACGGCCACGAGTTCGACATGGTGGGGGGAGGAAAAGGCGACCCGAACGCCGGCTCGCTGGTGACCACAGC
GAAATCCACCAAGGGTGCCCTGAAGTTCTCTCCCTACTTGATGATCCCCCACCTCGGGTACGGGTACTAC
CAGTACCTCCCCTACCCGGACGGACCCTCGCCTTTCCAGGTCTCCATGTTGGAAGGATCGGGGTATGCAG
TCTACCGCGTGTTCGACTTTGAAGACGGAGGCAAGCTGTCTACCGAGTTTAAGTACTCCTACGAGGGTTC
CCATATCAAGGCCGACATGAAGCTGATGGGAAGCGGTTTCCCTGACGACGGCCCAGTCATGACCAGCCAG
ATTGTCGACCAGGACGGCTGCGTGTCCAAGAAGACGTATCTTAACAACAACACCATCGTGGACAGCTTCG
ACTGGAGTTACAACCTGCAGAATGGGAAGCGCTACAGGGCCCGAGTGTCGAGCCACTACATCTTCGACAA
GCCCTTTTCAGCCGATCTCATGAAGAAGCAGCCGGTCTTCGTTTACCGCAAGTGCCACGTGAAGGCTACC
AAGACCGAAGTCACCCTGGACGAGAGGGAGAAGGCGTTCTACGAGCTGGCTCACCATCACCATCACCATT
AGAAGCTTGCGGCCGCACTCGAGCACCACCACCACCACCACTGAGATCCGGCTGCTAACAAAGCCCGAAA
GGAAGCTGAGTTGGCTGCTG
