[The description below was written by a language model from this plasmid's Addgene catalogue record.]
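Description:
bfloGFPa1 is a bacterial expression plasmid built on the pET24b(+) backbone (about 5.2 kb without insert) and carrying the coding sequence for GFPa1, a green fluorescent protein from the amphioxus Branchiostoma floridae. The 741 bp insert was placed between the NdeI and HindIII sites, both of which remain intact, so the open reading frame can be excised or exchanged by restriction cloning. The plasmid is maintained in E. coli under kanamycin selection and is recorded as low copy. A standard cloning strain is used for propagation. No feature table accompanies the record, so the replication origin and other backbone elements are not itemised.

Expression is driven by a T7 promoter, which means transcription depends on T7 RNA polymerase supplied by the host. Protein production is therefore carried out in a BL21-type expression strain rather than in the propagation strain. In pET vectors of this family the T7 promoter is normally paired with a lac operator and a T7 terminator, giving inducible, tightly controlled expression, and the listed T7 and T7-terminator sequencing primers are consistent with that layout. The record lists 6xHis tags at both the N- and C-terminus of the insert, which would allow purification of the recombinant protein by immobilised metal affinity chromatography.

The stated purpose is bacterial production of amphioxus GFPa1. The associated work compares the spectral and structural properties of bright and dim green fluorescent proteins from amphioxus, so the construct is suited to generating purified protein for spectroscopic, biochemical or structural characterisation.
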