Addgene plasmid #60749: bfloGFPa1
Purpose: Bacterial expression of Amphioxus GFPa1
Depositing lab: Dimitri Deheyn. Depositing organization: University of California, San Diego (UCSD). Publication: Spectral and structural comparison between bright and dim green fluorescent proteins in Amphioxus. Bomati EK, Haley JE, Noel JP, Deheyn DD. Sci Rep. 2014 Jun 27;4:5469. doi: 10.1038/srep05469. PubMed 24968921.
Backbone
  Vector backbone: pET24b(+)
  Backbone manufacturer: Novagen
  Backbone size w/o insert (bp): 5200
  Vector type: Bacterial Expression
Growth in bacteria
  Bacterial resistance: Kanamycin, 50 μg/mL
  Growth temperature: 37°C
  Growth strain: DH5alpha
  Growth instructions: Protein can be expressed in BL21 codon+ cells. It should be grown at 37C for 4 hours followed by 20C for 6 hours.
  Copy number: Low Copy
Gene/Insert
  Gene/Insert name: GFPa1
  Species: Branchiostoma floridae (amphioxus)
  Insert size (bp): 741
  Promoter: T7
  Tag / fusion protein: 6xHis (N terminal on insert); 6xHis (C terminal on insert)
  Cloning method: Restriction Enzyme; 5′ cloning site NdeI (not destroyed); 3′ cloning site HindIII (not destroyed)
  Sequencing primers: 5′ T7; 3′ T7-Term
Terms and licenses: Academic/Nonprofit Terms; Industry Terms: Not Available to Industry
How to cite: bfloGFPa1 was a gift from Dimitri Deheyn (Addgene plasmid # 60749 ; http://n2t.net/addgene:60749 ; RRID:Addgene_60749)
